Addgene plasmid #13022: pcDNA3-TLR7-YFP
Depositing lab: Doug Golenbock.
Backbone
  Vector backbone: pcDNA3-YFP
  Backbone size w/o insert (bp): 6100
  Vector type: Mammalian Expression
  Selectable markers: Neomycin (select with G418)
Growth in bacteria
  Bacterial resistance: Ampicillin, 100 μg/mL
  Growth temperature: 37°C
  Growth strain: DH5alpha
  Copy number: High Copy
Gene/Insert
  Gene/Insert name: TLR7
  Species: H. sapiens (human)
  Entrez Gene: TLR7 (a.k.a. IMD74, SLEB17, TLR7-like)
  Tag / fusion protein: YFP (C terminal on backbone)
  Cloning method: Restriction Enzyme; 5′ cloning site ??? (unknown if destroyed); 3′ cloning site ??? (unknown if destroyed)
  Sequencing primers: 5′ T7; 3′ GTCTTGTAGTTGCCGTCGTC
Terms and licenses: Academic/Nonprofit Terms; Industry Terms: Not Available to Industry
Depositor comments: The primer for sequencing out the 5' end of the GFP based constructs (GFP/EGFP, CFP, YFP) is 5'- GTCTTGTAGTTGCCGTCGTC -3'
How to cite: pcDNA3-TLR7-YFP was a gift from Doug Golenbock (Addgene plasmid # 13022 ; http://n2t.net/addgene:13022 ; RRID:Addgene_13022)
