[The description below was written by a language model from this plasmid's Addgene catalogue record and pLannotate feature annotations shown in this document.]
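Description:
pcDNA3-TLR7-YFP is a mammalian expression plasmid built on a pcDNA3-YFP backbone. It encodes human Toll-like receptor 7 (TLR7) fused at its C terminus to a yellow fluorescent protein. The sequenced record is about 9.2 kb, consistent with a roughly 6.1 kb backbone plus the TLR7 coding region of just over 3.1 kb. In bacteria the plasmid replicates from a high-copy ColE1/pUC-type origin and is selected with ampicillin through the β-lactamase gene. An f1 origin is also present, which can allow single-stranded DNA production. For mammalian cells, an SV40 early promoter drives a neomycin phosphotransferase gene followed by an SV40 polyadenylation signal, allowing G418 selection of stable transfectants.

The expression cassette uses the human cytomegalovirus immediate-early enhancer and promoter to drive the TLR7 open reading frame. This is followed almost immediately by the fluorescent protein coding sequence, which the automated annotation matches to the EYFP-Q69K variant, and the transcript ends at the bovine growth hormone polyadenylation signal. T7 and SP6 phage promoters flank the insert and can serve for sequencing or in vitro transcription. The restriction sites used for cloning are not recorded. Several short annotated fragments (HIV-1 LTR, ble, lacI, bom and lac promoter/operator) look like backbone remnants or partial matches rather than functional elements.

TLR7 is an endosomal innate immune receptor that recognises uridine-containing single-stranded RNA and guanosine analogues. The record does not state a specific application, but a C-terminal fluorescent fusion of this kind suits imaging of receptor localisation and trafficking in live or fixed cells and monitoring of expression in transfected cells.
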