Features (pLannotate 1.2.2; 22 found; start..end, strand, type, name):
    182..770     -  rep_origin     ori: high-copy-number ColE1/pMB1/pBR322/pUC origin of replication
    941..1801    -  CDS            AmpR: β-lactamase; bla; confers resistance to ampicillin, carbenicillin, and related antibiotics
   1802..1906    -  promoter       AmpR promoter: bla
   1965..2017    -  misc_feature   bom (fragment): basis of mobility region from pBR322
   2172..2551    +  enhancer       CMV enhancer: human cytomegalovirus immediate early enhancer
   2552..2755    +  promoter       CMV promoter: human cytomegalovirus (CMV) immediate early promoter
   2751..2784    +  LTR            5' LTR (truncated) (fragment): truncated 5' long terminal repeat (LTR) from HIV-1
   2800..2818    +  promoter       T7 promoter: promoter for bacteriophage T7 RNA polymerase
   2850..5996    +  CDS            TLR7: TLR7_HUMAN - Experimental evidence at protein level: Swiss-Prot protein existence level 1. Endosomal receptor that plays a key role in innate and adaptive immunity (PubMed:14976261, PubMed:32433612). Controls host immune response against pathogens through recognition of uridine- containing single strand RNAs (ssRNAs) of viral origin or guanosine analogs (PubMed:31608988, PubMed:27742543, PubMed:12738885, PubMed:32706371). Upon binding to agonists, undergoes dimerization that brings TIR domains from the two molecules into direct contact, leading to the recruitment of TIR-containing downstream a
   6003..6719    +  CDS            EYFP-Q69K: EYFP-Q69K is a basic (constitutively fluorescent) green/yellow fluorescent protein published in 1999, derived from Aequorea victoria. It has moderate acid sensitivity.
   6738..6756    -  promoter       SP6 promoter: promoter for bacteriophage SP6 RNA polymerase
   6782..7006    +  polyA_signal   bGH poly(A) signal: bovine growth hormone polyadenylation signal
   7010..7031    +  promoter       SV40 promoter (fragment): SV40 enhancer and early promoter
   7052..7480    +  rep_origin     f1 ori (sequence partly withheld): f1 bacteriophage origin of replication; arrow indicates direction of (+) strand synthesis
   7494..7823    +  promoter       SV40 promoter: SV40 enhancer and early promoter
   7890..8681    +  CDS            neo: KKA2_KLEPN - Also known as kan, nptII. Experimental evidence at protein level: Swiss-Prot protein existence level 1. Resistance to kanamycin, neomycin, paromomycin, ribostamycin, butirosin and gentamicin B. From Klebsiella pneumoniae.
   8705..8863    +  CDS            ble (fragment): BLE_KLEPN - Experimental evidence at protein level: Swiss-Prot protein existence level 1. Binding protein with a strong affinity to the bleomycin family of antibiotics. Binds to CL990; an antimitotic-antibiotic compound. From Klebsiella pneumoniae.
   8858..8979    +  polyA_signal   SV40 poly(A) signal: SV40 polyadenylation signal
   9052..9068    -  protein_bind   lac operator: The lac repressor binds to the lac operator to inhibit transcription in E. coli. This inhibition can be relieved by adding lactose or isopropyl-β-D-thiogalactopyranoside (IPTG). lac repressor encoded by lacI
   9076..9106    -  promoter       lac promoter: promoter for the E. coli lac operon
   9121..9142    -  protein_bind   CAP binding site: CAP binding activates transcription in the presence of cAMP. E. coli catabolite activator protein
   9155..9247    -  CDS            lacI (fragment): lac repressor; lacI; The lac repressor binds to the lac operator to inhibit transcription in E. coli. This inhibition can be relieved by adding lactose or isopropyl-β-D-thiogalactopyranoside (IPTG).
>Addgene plasmid #13022 | pcDNA3-TLR7-YFP | addgene full sequence | sequence record 476228 | Addgene NGS Result
CTTCCGCTTCCTCGCTCACTGACTCGCTGCGCTCGGTCGTTCGGCTGCGGCGAGCGGTATCAGCTCACTC
AAAGGCGGTAATACGGTTATCCACAGAATCAGGGGATAACGCAGGAAAGAACATGTGAGCAAAAGGCCAG
CAAAAGGCCAGGAACCGTAAAAAGGCCGCGTTGCTGGCGTTTTTCCATAGGCTCCGCCCCCCTGACGAGC
ATCACAAAAATCGACGCTCAAGTCAGAGGTGGCGAAACCCGACAGGACTATAAAGATACCAGGCGTTTCC
CCCTGGAAGCTCCCTCGTGCGCTCTCCTGTTCCGACCCTGCCGCTTACCGGATACCTGTCCGCCTTTCTC
CCTTCGGGAAGCGTGGCGCTTTCTCATAGCTCACGCTGTAGGTATCTCAGTTCGGTGTAGGTCGTTCGCT
CCAAGCTGGGCTGTGTGCACGAACCCCCCGTTCAGCCCGACCGCTGCGCCTTATCCGGTAACTATCGTCT
TGAGTCCAACCCGGTAAGACACGACTTATCGCCACTGGCAGCAGCCACTGGTAACAGGATTAGCAGAGCG
AGGTATGTAGGCGGTGCTACAGAGTTCTTGAAGTGGTGGCCTAACTACGGCTACACTAGAAGAACAGTAT
TTGGTATCTGCGCTCTGCTGAAGCCAGTTACCTTCGGAAAAAGAGTTGGTAGCTCTTGATCCGGCAAACA
AACCACCGCTGGTAGCGGTGGTTTTTTTGTTTGCAAGCAGCAGATTACGCGCAGAAAAAAAGGATCTCAA
GAAGATCCTTTGATCTTTTCTACGGGGTCTGACGCTCAGTGGAACGAAAACTCACGTTAAGGGATTTTGG
TCATGAGATTATCAAAAAGGATCTTCACCTAGATCCTTTTAAATTAAAAATGAAGTTTTAAATCAATCTA
AAGTATATATGAGTAAACTTGGTCTGACAGTTACCAATGCTTAATCAGTGAGGCACCTATCTCAGCGATC
TGTCTATTTCGTTCATCCATAGTTGCCTGACTCCCCGTCGTGTAGATAACTACGATACGGGAGGGCTTAC
CATCTGGCCCCAGTGCTGCAATGATACCGCGAGACCCACGCTCACCGGCTCCAGATTTATCAGCAATAAA
CCAGCCAGCCGGAAGGGCCGAGCGCAGAAGTGGTCCTGCAACTTTATCCGCCTCCATCCAGTCTATTAAT
TGTTGCCGGGAAGCTAGAGTAAGTAGTTCGCCAGTTAATAGTTTGCGCAACGTTGTTGCCATTGCTACAG
GCATCGTGGTGTCACGCTCGTCGTTTGGTATGGCTTCATTCAGCTCCGGTTCCCAACGATCAAGGCGAGT
TACATGATCCCCCATGTTGTGCAAAAAAGCGGTTAGCTCCTTCGGTCCTCCGATCGTTGTCAGAAGTAAG
TTGGCCGCAGTGTTATCACTCATGGTTATGGCAGCACTGCATAATTCTCTTACTGTCATGCCATCCGTAA
GATGCTTTTCTGTGACTGGTGAGTACTCAACCAAGTCATTCTGAGAATAGTGTATGCGGCGACCGAGTTG
CTCTTGCCCGGCGTCAATACGGGATAATACCGCGCCACATAGCAGAACTTTAAAAGTGCTCATCATTGGA
AAACGTTCTTCGGGGCGAAAACTCTCAAGGATCTTACCGCTGTTGAGATCCAGTTCGATGTAACCCACTC
GTGCACCCAACTGATCTTCAGCATCTTTTACTTTCACCAGCGTTTCTGGGTGAGCAAAAACAGGAAGGCA
AAATGCCGCAAAAAAGGGAATAAGGGCGACACGGAAATGTTGAATACTCATACTCTTCCTTTTTCAATAT
TATTGAAGCATTTATCAGGGTTATTGTCTCATGAGCGGATACATATTTGAATGTATTTAGAAAAATAAAC
AAATAGGGGTTCCGCGCACATTTCCCCGAAAAGTGCCACCTGACGTCGACGGATCGGGAGATCTCCCGAT
CCCCTATGGTGCACTCTCAGTACAATCTGCTCTGATGCCGCATAGTTAAGCCAGTATCTGCTCCCTGCTT
GTGTGTTGGAGGTCGCTGAGTAGTGCGCGAGCAAAATTTAAGCTACAACAAGGCAAGGCTTGACCGACAA
TTGCATGAAGAATCTGCTTAGGGTTAGGCGTTTTGCGCTGCTTCGCGATGTACGGGCCAGATATACGCGT
TGACATTGATTATTGACTAGTTATTAATAGTAATCAATTACGGGGTCATTAGTTCATAGCCCATATATGG
AGTTCCGCGTTACATAACTTACGGTAAATGGCCCGCCTGGCTGACCGCCCAACGACCCCCGCCCATTGAC
GTCAATAATGACGTATGTTCCCATAGTAACGCCAATAGGGACTTTCCATTGACGTCAATGGGTGGAGTAT
TTACGGTAAACTGCCCACTTGGCAGTACATCAAGTGTATCATATGCCAAGTACGCCCCCTATTGACGTCA
ATGACGGTAAATGGCCCGCCTGGCATTATGCCCAGTACATGACCTTATGGGACTTTCCTACTTGGCAGTA
CATCTACGTATTAGTCATCGCTATTACCATGGTGATGCGGTTTTGGCAGTACATCAATGGGCGTGGATAG
CGGTTTGACTCACGGGGATTTCCAAGTCTCCACCCCATTGACGTCAATGGGAGTTTGTTTTGGCACCAAA
ATCAACGGGACTTTCCAAAATGTCGTAACAACTCCGCCCCATTGACGCAAATGGGCGGTAGGCGTGTACG
GTGGGAGGTCTATATAAGCAGAGCTCTCTGGCTAACTAGAGAACCCACTGCTTACTGGCTTATCGAAATT
AATACGACTCACTATAGGGAGACCCAAGCTTGGTACCGAGCTCGGATCCATGGTGTTTCCAATGTGGACA
CTGAAGAGACAAATTCTTATCCTTTTTAACATAATCCTAATTTCCAAACTCCTTGGGGCTAGATGGTTTC
CTAAAACTCTGCCCTGTGATGTCACTCTGGATGTTCCAAAGAACCATGTGATCGTGGACTGCACAGACAA
GCATTTGACAGAAATTCCTGGAGGTATTCCCACGAACACCACGAACCTCACCCTCACCATTAACCACATA
CCAGACATCTCCCCAGCGTCCTTTCACAGACTGGACCATCTGGTAGAGATCGATTTCAGATGCAACTGTG
TACCTATTCCACTGGGGTCAAAAAACAACATGTGCATCAAGAGGCTGCAGATTAAACCCAGAAGCTTTAG
TGGACTCACTTATTTAAAATCCCTTTACCTGGATGGAAACCAGCTACTAGAGATACCGCAGGGCCTCCCG
CCTAGCTTACAGCTTCTCAGCCTTGAGGCCAACAACATCTTTTCCATCAGAAAAGAGAATCTAACAGAAC
TGGCCAACATAGAAATACTCTACCTGGGCCAAAACTGTTATTATCGAAATCCTTGTTATGTTTCATATTC
AATAGAGAAAGATGCCTTCCTAAACTTGACAAAGTTAAAAGTGCTCTCCCTGAAAGATAACAATGTCACA
GCCGTCCCTACTGTTTTGCCATCTACTTTAACAGAACTATATCTCTACAACAACATGATTGCAAAAATCC
AAGAAGATGATTTTAATAACCTCAACCAATTACAAATTCTTGACCTAAGTGGAAATTGCCCTCGTTGTTA
TAATGCCCCATTTCCTTGTGCGCCGTGTAAAAATAATTCTCCCCTACAGATCCCTGTAAATGCTTTTGAT
GCGCTGACAGAATTAAAAGTTTTACGTCTACACAGTAACTCTCTTCAGCATGTGCCCCCAAGATGGTTTA
AGAACATCAACAAACTCCAGGAACTGGATCTGTCCCAAAACTTCTTGGCCAAAGAAATTGGGGATGCTAA
ATTTCTGCATTTTCTCCCCAGCCTCATCCAATTGGATCTGTCTTTCAATTTTGAACTTCAGGTCTATCGT
GCATCTATGAATCTATCACAAGCATTTTCTTCACTGAAAAGCCTGAAAATTCTGCGGATCAGAGGATATG
TCTTTAAAGAGTTGAAAAGCTTTAACCTCTCGCCATTACATAATCTTCAAAATCTTGAAGTTCTTGATCT
TGGCACTAACTTTATAAAAATTGCTAACCTCAGCATGTTTAAACAATTTAAAAGACTGAAAGTCATAGAT
CTTTCAGTGAATAAAATATCACCTTCAGGAGATTCAAGTGAAGTTGGCTTCTGCTCAAATGCCAGAACTT
CTGTAGAAAGTTATGAACCCCAGGTCCTGGAACAATTACATTATTTCAGATATGATAAGTATGCAAGGAG
TTGCAGATTCAAAAACAAAGAGGCTTCTTTCATGTCTGTTAATGAAAGCTGCTACAAGTATGGGCAGACC
TTGGATCTAAGTAAAAATAGTATATTTTTTGTCAAGTCCTCTGATTTTCAGCATCTTTCTTTCCTCAAAT
GCCTGAATCTGTCAGGAAATCTCATTAGCCAAACTCTTAATGGCAGTGAATTCCAACCTTTAGCAGAGCT
GAGATATTTGGACTTCTCCAACAACCGGCTTGATTTACTCCATTCAACAGCATTTGAAGAGCTTCACAAA
CTGGAAGTTCTGGATATAAGCAGTAATAGCCATTATTTTCAATCAGAAGGAATTACTCATATGCTAAACT
TTACCAAGAACCTAAAGGTTCTGCAGAAACTGATGATGAACGACAATGACATCTCTTCCTCCACCAGCAG
GACCATGGAGAGTGAGTCTCTTAGAACTCTGGAATTCAGAGGAAATCACTTAGATGTTTTATGGAGAGAA
GGTGATAACAGATACTTACAATTATTCAAGAATCTGCTAAAATTAGAGGAATTAGACATCTCTAAAAATT
CCCTAAGTTTCTTGCCTTCTGGAGTTTTTGATGGTATGCCTCCAAATCTAAAGAATCTCTCTTTGGCCAA
AAATGGGCTCAAATCTTTCAGTTGGAAGAAACTCCAGTGTCTAAAGAACCTGGAAACTTTGGACCTCAGC
CACAACCAACTGACCACTGTCCCTGAGAGATTATCCAACTGTTCCAGAAGCCTCAAGAATCTGATTCTTA
AGAATAATCAAATCAGGAGTCTGACGAAGTATTTTCTACAAGATGCCTTCCAGTTGCGATATCTGGATCT
CAGCTCAAATAAAATCCAGATGATCCAAAAGACCAGCTTCCCAGAAAATGTCCTCAACAATCTGAAGATG
TTGCTTTTGCATCATAATCGGTTTCTGTGCACCTGTGATGCTGTGTGGTTTGTCTGGTGGGTTAACCATA
CGGAGGTGACTATTCCTTACCTGGCCACAGATGTGACTTGTGTGGGGCCAGGAGCACACAAGGGCCAAAG
TGTGATCTCCCTGGATCTGTACACCTGTGAGTTAGATCTGACTAACCTGATTCTGTTCTCACTTTCCATA
TCTGTATCTCTCTTTCTCATGGTGATGATGACAGCAAGTCACCTCTATTTCTGGGATGTGTGGTATATTT
ACCATTTCTGTAAGGCCAAGATAAAGGGGTATCAGCGTCTAATATCACCAGACTGTTGCTATGATGCTTT
TATTGTGTATGACACTAAAGACCCAGCTGTGACCGAGTGGGTTTTGGCTGAGCTGGTGGCCAAACTGGAA
GACCCAAGAGAGAAACATTTTAATTTATGTCTCGAGGAAAGGGACTGGTTACCAGGGCAGCCAGTTCTGG
AAAACCTTTCCCAGAGCATACAGCTTAGCAAAAAGACAGTGTTTGTGATGACAGACAAGTATGCAAAGAC
TGAAAATTTTAAGATAGCATTTTACTTGTCCCATCAGAGGCTCATGGATGAAAAAGTTGATGTGATTATC
TTGATATTTCTTGAGAAGCCCTTTCAGAAGTCCAAGTTCCTCCAGCTCCGGAAAAGGCTCTGTGGGAGTT
CTGTCCTTGAGTGGCCAACAAACCCGCAAGCTCACCCATACTTCTGGCAGTGTCTAAAGAACGCCCTGGC
CACAGACAATCATGTGGCCTATAGTCAGGTGTTCAAGGAAACGGTCGTCGAGATGGTGAGCAAGGGCGAG
GAGCTGTTCACCGGGGTGGTGCCCATCCTGGTCGAGCTGGACGGCGACGTAAACGGCCACAAGTTCAGCG
TGTCCGGCGAGGGCGAGGGCGATGCCACCTACGGCAAGCTGACCCTGAAGTTCATCTGCACCACCGGCAA
GCTGCCCGTGCCCTGGCCCACCCTCGTGACCACCTTCGGCTACGGCCTGAAGTGCTTCGCCCGCTACCCC
GACCACATGAAGCAGCACGACTTCTTCAAGTCCGCCATGCCCGAAGGCTACGTCCAGGAGCGCACCATCT
TCTTCAAGGACGACGGCAACTACAAGACCCGCGCCGAGGTGAAGTTCGAGGGCGACACCCTGGTGAACCG
CATCGAGCTGAAGGGCATCGACTTCAAGGAGGACGGCAACATCCTGGGGCACAAGCTGGAGTACAACTAC
AACAGCCACAACGTCTATATCATGGCCGACAAGCAGAAGAACGGCATCAAGGTGAACTTCAAGATCCGCC
ACAACATCGAGGACGGCAGCGTGCAGCTCGCCGACCACTACCAGCAGAACACCCCCATCGGCGACGGCCC
CGTGCTGCTGCCCGACAACCACTACCTGAGCTACCAGTCCGCCCTGAGCAAAGACCCCAACGAGAAGCGC
GATCACATGGTCCTGCTGGAGTTCGTGACCGCCGCCGGGATCACTCTCGGCATGGACGAGCTGTACAAGT
AATCTAGAGGGCCCTATTCTATAGTGTCACCTAAATGCTAGAGCTCGCTGATCAGCCTCGACTGTGCCTT
CTAGTTGCCAGCCATCTGTTGTTTGCCCCTCCCCCGTGCCTTCCTTGACCCTGGAAGGTGCCACTCCCAC
TGTCCTTTCCTAATAAAATGAGGAAATTGCATCGCATTGTCTGAGTAGGTGTCATTCTATTCTGGGGGGT
GGGGTGGGGCAGGACAGCAAGGGGGAGGATTGGGAAGACAATAGCAGGCATGCTGGGGATGCGGTGGGCT
CTATGGCTTCTGAGGCGGAAAGAACCAGCTGGGGCTCTAGGGGGTATCCCCACGCGCCCTGTAGCGGA
[107 nt withheld, positions 7069-7175]
C
[91 nt withheld, positions 7177-7267]
A
[49 nt withheld, positions 7269-7317]
CCTTTGACGTTGGAGTCCACGTTCTTT
[37 nt withheld, positions 7345-7381]
ACCCTATCTCGGTCTATTCTTTTGATTTATAAGGGATTTTGCCGATTTCGGCCTATTGGTTAAAAAATGA
GCTGATTTAACAAAAATTTAACGCGAATTAATTCTGTGGAATGTGTGTCAGTTAGGGTGTGGAAAGTCCC
CAGGCTCCCCAGCAGGCAGAAGTATGCAAAGCATGCATCTCAATTAGTCAGCAACCAGGTGTGGAAAGTC
CCCAGGCTCCCCAGCAGGCAGAAGTATGCAAAGCATGCATCTCAATTAGTCAGCAACCATAGTCCCGCCC
CTAACTCCGCCCATCCCGCCCCTAACTCCGCCCAGTTCCGCCCATTCTCCGCCCCATGGCTGACTAATTT
TTTTTATTTATGCAGAGGCCGAGGCCGCCTCTGCCTCTGAGCTATTCCAGAAGTAGTGAGGAGGCTTTTT
TGGAGGCCTAGGCTTTTGCAAAAAGCTCCCGGGAGCTTGTATATCCATTTTCGGATCTGATCAAGAGACA
GGATGAGGATCGTTTCGCATGATTGAACAAGATGGATTGCACGCAGGTTCTCCGGCCGCTTGGGTGGAGA
GGCTATTCGGCTATGACTGGGCACAACAGACAATCGGCTGCTCTGATGCCGCCGTGTTCCGGCTGTCAGC
GCAGGGGCGCCCGGTTCTTTTTGTCAAGACCGACCTGTCCGGTGCCCTGAATGAACTGCAGGACGAGGCA
GCGCGGCTATCGTGGCTGGCCACGACGGGCGTTCCTTGCGCAGCTGTGCTCGACGTTGTCACTGAAGCGG
GAAGGGACTGGCTGCTATTGGGCGAAGTGCCGGGGCAGGATCTCCTGTCATCTCACCTTGCTCCTGCCGA
GAAAGTATCCATCATGGCTGATGCAATGCGGCGGCTGCATACGCTTGATCCGGCTACCTGCCCATTCGAC
CACCAAGCGAAACATCGCATCGAGCGAGCACGTACTCGGATGGAAGCCGGTCTTGTCGATCAGGATGATC
TGGACGAAGAGCATCAGGGGCTCGCGCCAGCCGAACTGTTCGCCAGGCTCAAGGCGCGCATGCCCGACGG
CGAGGATCTCGTCGTGACCCATGGCGATGCCTGCTTGCCGAATATCATGGTGGAAAATGGCCGCTTTTCT
GGATTCATCGACTGTGGCCGGCTGGGTGTGGCGGACCGCTATCAGGACATAGCGTTGGCTACCCGTGATA
TTGCTGAAGAGCTTGGCGGCGAATGGGCTGACCGCTTCCTCGTGCTTTACGGTATCGCCGCTCCCGATTC
GCAGCGCATCGCCTTCTATCGCCTTCTTGACGAGTTCTTCTGAGCGGGACTCTGGGGTTCGAAATGACCG
ACCAAGCGACGCCCAACCTGCCATCACGAGATTTCGATTCCACCGCCGCCTTCTATGAAAGGTTGGGCTT
CGGAATCGTTTTCCGGGACGCCGGCTGGATGATCCTCCAGCGCGGGGATCTCATGCTGGAGTTCTTCGCC
CACCCCAACTTGTTTATTGCAGCTTATAATGGTTACAAATAAAGCAATAGCATCACAAATTTCACAAATA
AAGCATTTTTTTCACTGCATTCTAGTTGTGGTTTGTCCAAACTCATCAATGTATCTTATCATGTCTGTAT
ACCGTCGACCTCTAGCTAGAGCTTGGCGTAATCATGGTCATAGCTGTTTCCTGTGTGAAATTGTTATCCG
CTCACAATTCCACACAACATACGAGCCGGAAGCATAAAGTGTAAAGCCTGGGGTGCCTAATGAGTGAGCT
AACTCACATTAATTGCGTTGCGCTCACTGCCCGCTTTCCAGTCGGGAAACCTGTCGTGCCAGCTGCATTA
ATGAATCGGCCAACGCGCGGGGAGAGGCGGTTTGCGTATTGGGCGCT
