>Addgene plasmid #13022 | pcDNA3-TLR7-YFP | addgene partial sequence | sequence record 59710 | EXFP-R 5'-GTCTTGTAGTTGCCGTCGTC-3'
GGGCATGGCGGACTTGAAGAAGTCGTGCTGCTTCATGTGGTCGGGGTAGCGGGCGAAGCACTTCAGGCCG
TAGCCGAAGGTGGTCACGAGGGTGGGCCAGGGCACGGGCAGCTTGCCGGTGGTGCAGATGAACTTCAGGG
TCAGCTTGCCGTAGGTGGCATCGCCCTCGCCCTCGCCGGACACGCTGAACTTGTGGCCGTTTACGTCGCC
GTCCAGCTCGACCAGGATGGGCACCACCCCGGTGAACAGCTCCTCGCCCTTGCTCACCATCTCGACGACC
GTTTCCTTGAACACCTGACTATAGGCCACATGATTGTCTGTGGCCAGGGCGTTCTTTAGACACTGCCAGA
AGTATGGGTGAGCTTGCGGGTTTGTTGGCCACTCAAGGACAGAACTCCCACAGAGCCTTTTCCGGAGCTG
GAGGAACTTGGACTTCTGAAAGGGCTTCTCAAGAAATATCAAGATAATCACATCAACTTTTTCATCCATG
AGCCTCTGATGGGACAAGTAAAATGCTATCTTAAAATTTTCAGTCTTTGCATACTTGTCTGTCATCACAA
ACACTGTCTTTTTGCTAAGCTGTATGCTCTGGGAAAGGTTTTCCAGAACTGGCTGCCCTGGTAACCAGTC
CCTTTCCTCGAGACATAAATTAAAATGTTTCTCTCTTGGGTCTTCCAGTTTGGCCACCAGCTCAGCCAAA
ACCCACTCGGTCACAGCTGGGTCTTTAGTGTCATACACAATAAAAGCATCATAGCAACAGTCTGGTGATA
TTAGACGCTGATACCCCTTTATCTTGGCCTTACAGAAATGGTAAATATACCACA
